>Addgene plasmid #122118 | Brg1 Del4 pET28C | addgene full sequence | sequence record 236188 | Addgene NGS Result
TATACCATGGGCAGCAGCCATCATCATCATCATCACAGCAGCGGCCTGGTGCCGCGCGGCAGCCATATGG
CTAGCATGACTGGTGGACAGCAAATGGGTCGGATCCGAATTCGAGCTCCGTCGACAAGCTTGCGGCCGCC
TGCCGAGAAACTCTCCCCTAACCCACCCAACCTCACCAAGAAGATGAAGAAGATTGTGGATGCCGTGATC
AAGTACAAGGACAGCAGCAGTGGACGTCAGCTCAGCGAGGTCTTCATCCAGCTGCCCTCGCGAAAGGAGC
TGCCCGAGTACTACGAGCTCATCCGCAAGCCCGTGGACTTCAAGAAGATAAAGGAGCGCATTCGCAACCA
CAAGTACCGCAGCCTCAACGACCTAGAGAAGGACGTCATGCTCCTGTGCCAGAACGCACAGACCTTCAAC
CTGGAGGGCTCCCTGATCTATGAAGACTCCATCGTCTTGCAGTCGGTCTTCACCAGCGTGCGGCAGAAAA
TCGAGAAGGAGGATGACAGTGAAGGCGAGGAGAGTGAGGAGGAGGAAGAGGGCGAGGAGGAAGGCTCCGA
ATCCGAATCTCGGTCCGTCAAAGTGAAGATCAAGCTTGGCCGGAAGGAGAAGGCACAGGACCAGCTGAAG
GGCGGCCGGCGGCGGCCGAGCCGAGGGTCCCGAGCCAAGCCGGTCGTGAGTGACGATGACAGTGAGGAGG
AACAAGAGGAGGACCGCTCAGGAAGTGGCAGCGAAGAAGACGACTACAAGGACGACGATGACAAATGATA
AGTCGAGCACCACCACCACCACCACTGAGATCCGGCTGCTAACAAAGCCCGAAAGGAAGCTGAGTTGGCT
GCTGCCACCGCTGAGCAATAACTAGCATAACCCCTTGGGGCCTCTAAACGGGTCTTGAGGGGTTTTTTGC
TGAAAGGAGGAACTATATCCGGATTGGCGAATGGG
[124 nt withheld, positions 946-1069]
C
[91 nt withheld, positions 1071-1161]
A
[49 nt withheld, positions 1163-1211]
CCTTTGACGTTGGAGTCCACGTTCTTT
[37 nt withheld, positions 1239-1275]
ACCCTATCTCGGTCTATTCTTTTGATTTATAAGGGATTTTGCCGATTTCGGCCTATTGGTTAAAAAATGA
GCTGATTTAACAAAAATTTAACGCGAATTTTAACAAAATATTAACGCTTACAATTTAGGTGGCACTTTTC
GGGGAAATGTGCGCGGAACCCCTATTTGTTTATTTTTCTAAATACATTCAAATATGTATCCGCTCATGAA
TTAATTCTTAGAAAAACTCATCGAGCATCAAATGAAACTGCAATTTATTCATATCAGGATTATCAATACC
ATATTTTTGAAAAAGCCGTTTCTGTAATGAAGGAGAAAACTCACCGAGGCAGTTCCATAGGATGGCAAGA
TCCTGGTATCGGTCTGCGATTCCGACTCGTCCAACATCAATACAACCTATTAATTTCCCCTCGTCAAAAA
TAAGGTTATCAAGTGAGAAATCACCATGAGTGACGACTGAATCCGGTGAGAATGGCAAAAGTTTATGCAT
TTCTTTCCAGACTTGTTCAACAGGCCAGCCATTACGCTCGTCATCAAAATCACTCGCATCAACCAAACCG
TTATTCATTCGTGATTGCGCCTGAGCGAGACGAAATACGCGATCGCTGTTAAAAGGACAATTACAAACAG
GAATCGAATGCAACCGGCGCAGGAACACTGCCAGCGCATCAACAATATTTTCACCTGAATCAGGATATTC
TTCTAATACCTGGAATGCTGTTTTCCCGGGGATCGCAGTGGTGAGTAACCATGCATCATCAGGAGTACGG
ATAAAATGCTTGATGGTCGGAAGAGGCATAAATTCCGTCAGCCAGTTTAGTCTGACCATCTCATCTGTAA
CATCATTGGCAACGCTACCTTTGCCATGTTTCAGAAACAACTCTGGCGCATCGGGCTTCCCATACAATCG
ATAGATTGTCGCACCTGATTGCCCGACATTATCGCGAGCCCATTTATACCCATATAAATCAGCATCCATG
TTGGAATTTAATCGCGGCCTAGAGCAAGACGTTTCCCGTTGAATATGGCTCATAACACCCCTTGTATTAC
TGTTTATGTAAGCAGACAGTTTTATTGTTCATGACCAAAATCCCTTAACGTGAGTTTTCGTTCCACTGAG
CGTCAGACCCCGTAGAAAAGATCAAAGGATCTTCTTGAGATCCTTTTTTTCTGCGCGTAATCTGCTGCTT
GCAAACAAAAAAACCACCGCTACCAGCGGTGGTTTGTTTGCCGGATCAAGAGCTACCAACTCTTTTTCCG
AAGGTAACTGGCTTCAGCAGAGCGCAGATACCAAATACTGTCCTTCTAGTGTAGCCGTAGTTAGGCCACC
ACTTCAAGAACTCTGTAGCACCGCCTACATACCTCGCTCTGCTAATCCTGTTACCAGTGGCTGCTGCCAG
TGGCGATAAGTCGTGTCTTACCGGGTTGGACTCAAGACGATAGTTACCGGATAAGGCGCAGCGGTCGGGC
TGAACGGGGGGTTCGTGCACACAGCCCAGCTTGGAGCGAACGACCTACACCGAACTGAGATACCTACAGC
GTGAGCTATGAGAAAGCGCCACGCTTCCCGAAGGGAGAAAGGCGGACAGGTATCCGGTAAGCGGCAGGGT
CGGAACAGGAGAGCGCACGAGGGAGCTTCCAGGGGGAAACGCCTGGTATCTTTATAGTCCTGTCGGGTTT
CGCCACCTCTGACTTGAGCGTCGATTTTTGTGATGCTCGTCAGGGGGGCGGAGCCTATGGAAAAACGCCA
GCAACGCGGCCTTTTTACGGTTCCTGGCCTTTTGCTGGCCTTTTGCTCACATGTTCTTTCCTGCGTTATC
CCCTGATTCTGTGGATAACCGTATTACCGCCTTTGAGTGAGCTGATACCGCTCGCCGCAGCCGAACGACC
GAGCGCAGCGAGTCAGTGAGCGAGGAAGCGGAAGAGCGCCTGATGCGGTATTTTCTCCTTACGCATCTGT
GCGGTATTTCACACCGCAATGGTGCACTCTCAGTACAATCTGCTCTGATGCCGCATAGTTAAGCCAGTAT
ACACTCCGCTATCGCTACGTGACTGGGTCATGGCTGCGCCCCGACACCCGCCAACACCCGCTGACGCGCC
CTGACGGGCTTGTCTGCTCCCGGCATCCGCTTACAGACAAGCTGTGACCGTCTCCGGGAGCTGCATGTGT
CAGAGGTTTTCACCGTCATCACCGAAACGCGCGAGGCAGCTGCGGTAAAGCTCATCAGCGTGGTCGTGAA
GCGATTCACAGATGTCTGCCTGTTCATCCGCGTCCAGCTCGTTGAGTTTCTCCAGAAGCGTTAATGTCTG
GCTTCTGATAAAGCGGGCCATGTTAAGGGCGGTTTTTTCCTGTTTGGTCACTGATGCCTCCGTGTAAGGG
GGATTTCTGTTCATGGGGGTAATGATACCGATGAAACGAGAGAGGATGCTCACGATACGGGTTACTGATG
ATGAACATGCCCGGTTACTGGAACGTTGTGAGGGTAAACAACTGGCGGTATGGATGCGGCGGGACCAGAG
AAAAATCACTCAGGGTCAATGCCAGCGCTTCGTTAATACAGATGTAGGTGTTCCACAGGGTAGCCAGCAG
CATCCTGCGATGCAGATCCGGAACATAATGGTGCAGGGCGCTGACTTCCGCGTTTCCAGACTTTACGAAA
CACGGAAACCGAAGACCATTCATGTTGTTGCTCAGGTCGCAGACGTTTTGCAGCAGCAGTCGCTTCACGT
TCGCTCGCGTATCGGTGATTCATTCTGCTAACCAGTAAGGCAACCCCGCCAGCCTAGCCGGGTCCTCAAC
GACAGGAGCACGATCATGCGCACCCGTGGGGCCGCCATGCCGGCGATAATGGCCTGCTTCTCGCCGAAAC
GTTTGGTGGCGGGACCAGTGACGAAGGCTTGAGCGAGGGCGTGCAAGATTCCGAATACCGCAAGCGACAG
GCCGATCATCGTCGCGCTCCAGCGAAAGCGGTCCTCGCCGAAAATGACCCAGAGCGCTGCCGGCACCTGT
CCTACGAGTTGCATGATAAAGAAGACAGTCATAAGTGCGGCGACGATAGTCATGCCCCGCGCCCACCGGA
AGGAGCTGACTGGGTTGAAGGCTCTCAAGGGCATCGGTCGAGATCCCGGTGCCTAATGAGTGAGCTAACT
TACATTAATTGCGTTGCGCTCACTGCCCGCTTTCCAGTCGGGAAACCTGTCGTGCCAGCTGCATTAATGA
ATCGGCCAACGCGCGGGGAGAGGCGGTTTGCGTATTGGGCGCCAGGGTGGTTTTTCTTTTCACCAGTGAG
ACGGGCAACAGCTGATTGCCCTTCACCGCCTGGCCCTGAGAGAGTTGCAGCAAGCGGTCCACGCTGGTTT
GCCCCAGCAGGCGAAAATCCTGTTTGATGGTGGTTAACGGCGGGATATAACATGAGCTGTCTTCGGTATC
GTCGTATCCCACTACCGAGATATCCGCACCAACGCGCAGCCCGGACTCGGTAATGGCGCGCATTGCGCCC
AGCGCCATCTGATCGTTGGCAACCAGCATCGCAGTGGGAACGATGCCCTCATTCAGCATTTGCATGGTTT
GTTGAAAACCGGACATGGCACTCCAGTCGCCTTCCCGTTCCGCTATCGGCTGAATTTGATTGCGAGTGAG
ATATTTATGCCAGCCAGCCAGACGCAGACGCGCCGAGACAGAACTTAATGGGCCCGCTAACAGCGCGATT
TGCTGGTGACCCAATGCGACCAGATGCTCCACGCCCAGTCGCGTACCGTCTTCATGGGAGAAAATAATAC
TGTTGATGGGTGTCTGGTCAGAGACATCAAGAAATAACGCCGGAACATTAGTGCAGGCAGCTTCCACAGC
AATGGCATCCTGGTCATCCAGCGGATAGTTAATGATCAGCCCACTGACGCGTTGCGCGAGAAGATTGTGC
ACCGCCGCTTTACAGGCTTCGACGCCGCTTCGTTCTACCATCGACACCACCACGCTGGCACCCAGTTGAT
CGGCGCGAGATTTAATCGCCGCGACAATTTGCGACGGCGCGTGCAGGGCCAGACTGGAGGTGGCAACGCC
AATCAGCAACGACTGTTTGCCCGCCAGTTGTTGTGCCACGCGGTTGGGAATGTAATTCAGCTCCGCCATC
GCCGCTTCCACTTTTTCCCGCGTTTTCGCAGAAACGTGGCTGGCCTGGTTCACCACGCGGGAAACGGTCT
GATAAGAGACACCGGCATACTCTGCGACATCGTATAACGTTACTGGTTTCACATTCACCACCCTGAATTG
ACTCTCTTCCGGGCGCTATCATGCCATACCGCGAAAGGTTTTGCGCCATTCGATGGTGTCCGGGATCTCG
ACGCTCTCCCTTATGCGACTCCTGCATTAGGAAGCAGCCCAGTAGTAGGTTGAGGCCGTTGAGCACCGCC
GCCGCAAGGAATGGTGCATGCAAGGAGATGGCGCCCAACAGTCCCCCGGCCACGGGGCCTGCCACCATAC
CCACGCCGAAACAAGCGCTCATGAGCCCGAAGTGGCGAGCCCGATCTTCCCCATCGGTGATGTCGGCGAT
ATAGGCGCCAGCAACCGCACCTGTGGCGCCGGTGATGCCGGCCACGATGCGTCCGGCGTAGAGGATCGAG
ATCTCGATCCCGCGAAATTAATACGACTCACTATAGGGGAATTGTGAGCGGATAACAATTCCCCTCTAGA
AATAATTTTGTTTAACTTTAAGAAGGAGA
Features (pLannotate 1.2.2; 23 found; start..end, strand, type, name):
     19..35      +  CDS            capTEV™ (fragment): composite tag for in vivo biotinylation, TEV protease cleavage, and 6xHis tagging
     46..63      +  CDS            thrombin site: thrombin recognition and cleavage site
     67..99      +  CDS            T7 tag (gene 10 leader): leader peptide from bacteriophage T7 gene 10 promotes efficient translation in E. coli
    133..684     +  CDS            Smarca4 (fragment): SMCA4_MOUSE - Also known as Baf190a, Brg1, Snf2b, Snf2l4. Experimental evidence at protein level: Swiss-Prot protein existence level 1. Involved in transcriptional activation and repression of select genes by chromatin remodeling (alteration of DNA-nucleosome topology). Component of SWI/SNF chromatin remodeling complexes that carry out key enzymatic activities, changing chromatin structure by altering DNA-histone contacts within a nucleosome in an ATP-dependent manner. Component of the CREST-BRG1 complex, a multiprotein complex that regulates promoter activation by orchestrating the calcium- d
    745..764     +  CDS            FLAG (fragment): FLAG® epitope tag, followed by an enterokinase cleavage site
    778..795     +  CDS            9xHis (fragment): 9xHis affinity tag
    805..854     +  CDS            SET1 (fragment): solubility-enhancement tag derived from T7 phage gene 10B
    862..909     +  terminator     T7 terminator: transcription terminator for bacteriophage T7 RNA polymerase
    946..1374    +  rep_origin     f1 ori (sequence partly withheld): f1 bacteriophage origin of replication; arrow indicates direction of (+) strand synthesis
   1427..1484    +  promoter       AmpR promoter (fragment): bla
   1493..2308    -  CDS            KanR: aminoglycoside phosphotransferase; aph(3')-Ia; confers resistance to kanamycin in bacteria or G418 (Geneticin®) in eukaryotes
   2430..3018    +  rep_origin     ori: high-copy-number ColE1/pMB1/pBR322/pUC origin of replication
   3204..3343    -  misc_feature   bom: basis of mobility region from pBR322
   3445..3636    -  CDS            rop: Rop protein, which maintains plasmids at low copy number; rop
   3653..4033    +  CDS            YPB1_ECOLX: Protein predicted: Swiss-Prot protein existence level 4. From Escherichia coli.
   4105..4396    -  CDS            TcR (fragment): tetracycline efflux protein; tet; confers resistance to tetracycline
   4411..4432    -  protein_bind   CAP binding site: CAP binding activates transcription in the presence of cAMP. E. coli catabolite activator protein
   4445..5527    -  CDS            lacI: lac repressor; lacI; The lac repressor binds to the lac operator to inhibit transcription in E. coli. This inhibition can be relieved by adding lactose or isopropyl-β-D-thiogalactopyranoside (IPTG).
   5528..5605    -  promoter       lacI promoter: lacI
   5613..5892    -  CDS            TcR (fragment): tetracycline efflux protein; tet; confers resistance to tetracycline
   5914..5932    +  promoter       T7 promoter: promoter for bacteriophage T7 RNA polymerase
   5933..5957    +  protein_bind   lac operator: The lac repressor binds to the lac operator to inhibit transcription in E. coli. This inhibition can be relieved by adding lactose or isopropyl-β-D-thiogalactopyranoside (IPTG). lac repressor encoded by lacI
   5972..5994    +  RBS            RBS: efficient ribosome binding site from bacteriophage T7 gene 10 (Olins and Rangwala, 1989)
