[The description below was written by a language model from this plasmid's Addgene catalogue record and pLannotate feature annotations shown in this document.]
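Description:
Brg1 Del4 pET28C is a bacterial expression plasmid built on the Novagen pET28 backbone. The catalogue lists pET28a, whereas the plasmid name implies the pET28c reading-frame variant. It was made to produce a C-terminal fragment of the human SWI/SNF chromatin-remodelling ATPase Brg1 (SMARCA4), amino acids 1446-1647, in E. coli. The sequenced plasmid is 5,994 nt and carries the usual pET maintenance elements: a ColE1/pBR322-type origin with the bom site and rop gene, an f1 origin, and a kanamycin resistance gene (aph(3')-Ia) for selection. The record lists it as high copy, although rop normally moderates copy number.

Expression is driven by a T7 promoter with an adjacent lac operator and the T7 gene 10 ribosome binding site. A plasmid-borne lacI gene supplies repressor, so transcription depends on a host providing T7 RNA polymerase and is inducible with IPTG. The open reading frame begins with the backbone-encoded N-terminal His tag (annotated as a capTEV fragment), a thrombin cleavage site and the T7 tag, followed by the Brg1 fragment and ending upstream of the T7 terminator. The annotation tool matched the insert to mouse Smarca4 over about 550 bp, while the catalogue records a human insert of 460 bp; this probably reflects strong conservation between the orthologues. A partial FLAG match and a second His stretch lie downstream of the insert, but the record does not say whether these are translated.

The cloning sites are not recorded. The depositor notes an R206Q difference from the NCBI SMARCA4 entry, of unknown functional consequence. The construct appears to be one of a deletion series from work on SWI/SNF regulation of myocardin-induced smooth muscle gene expression, and it provides affinity-purifiable recombinant Brg1 fragment.
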