Addgene plasmid #122118: Brg1 Del4 pET28C
Purpose: Expression Brg1 amino acids 1446-1647 in bacteria
Depositing lab: Paul Herring. Depositing organization: Indiana University School of Medicine, Indianapolis. Publication: The SWI/SNF chromatin remodeling complex regulates myocardin-induced smooth muscle-specific gene expression. Zhou J, Zhang M, Fang H, El-Mounayri O, Rodenberg JM, Imbalzano AN, Herring BP. Arterioscler Thromb Vasc Biol. 2009 Jun;29(6):921-8. doi: 10.1161/ATVBAHA.109.187229. Epub 2009 Apr 2. PubMed 19342595.
Backbone
  Vector backbone: pET28a
  Backbone manufacturer: Novagen
  Vector type: Bacterial Expression
Growth in bacteria
  Bacterial resistance: Kanamycin, 50 μg/mL
  Growth temperature: 37°C
  Growth strain: DH5alpha
  Copy number: High Copy
Gene/Insert
  Gene/Insert name: Brg1 (alt name: SMARCA4)
  Species: H. sapiens (human)
  Insert size (bp): 460
  Entrez Gene: SMARCA4 (a.k.a. BAF190, BAF190A, BRG1, CSS4, MRD16, OTSC12, RTPS2, SNF2, SNF2-beta, SNF2L4, SNF2LB, SWI2, hSNF2b)
  Tag / fusion protein: His-T7 (N terminal on backbone)
  Cloning method: Restriction Enzyme; 5′ cloning site Unknown (unknown if destroyed); 3′ cloning site Unknown (unknown if destroyed)
  Sequencing primers: 5′ T7; 3′ T7-term
Terms and licenses: Academic/Nonprofit Terms; Industry Terms: Not Available to Industry
Depositor comments: Brg1 contains an R206Q difference compared to the SMARCA4 NCBI entry. The functional consequence of this difference is unknown.
How to cite: Brg1 Del4 pET28C was a gift from Paul Herring (Addgene plasmid # 122118 ; http://n2t.net/addgene:122118 ; RRID:Addgene_122118)
